>Addgene plasmid #145734 | pGBW-m4046776 | addgene full sequence | sequence record 298344 | Addgene NGS Result
GATCTCGATCCCGCGAAATTAATACGACTCACTATAGGGGAATTGTGAGCGGATAACAATTCCCCTCTAG
AAATAATTTTGTTTAACTTTAAGAAGGAGACTCTTCTATGGCAGATTCCAACGGTACTATTACCGTTGAA
GAGCTTAAAAAGCTCCTTGAACAATGGAACCTAGTAATAGGTTTCCTATTCCTTACATGGATTTGTCTTC
TACAATTTGCCTATGCCAACAGGAATAGGTTTTTGTATATAATTAAGTTAATTTTCCTCTGGCTGTTATG
GCCAGTAACTTTAGCTTGTTTTGTGCTTGCTGCTGTTTACAGAATAAATTGGATCACCGGTGGAATTGCT
ATCGCAATGGCTTGTCTTGTAGGCTTGATGTGGCTCAGCTACTTCATTGCTTCTTTCAGACTGTTTGCGC
GTACGCGTTCCATGTGGTCATTCAATCCAGAAACTAACATTCTTCTCAACGTGCCACTCCATGGCACTAT
TCTGACCAGACCGCTTCTAGAAAGTGAACTCGTAATCGGAGCTGTGATCCTTCGTGGACATCTTCGTATT
GCTGGACACCATCTAGGACGCTGTGACATCAAGGACCTGCCTAAAGAAATCACTGTTGCTACATCACGAA
CGCTTTCTTATTACAAATTGGGAGCTTCGCAGCGTGTAGCAGGTGACTCAGGTTTTGCTGCATACAGTCG
CTACAGGATTGGCAACTATAAATTAAACACAGACCATTCCAGTAGCAGTGACAATATTGCTTTGCTTGTA
CAGGAGAACCTGTACTTTCAAAGCTGGAGCCATCCGCAGTTTGAAAAATAACCGGCTTATCGGTCAGTTT
CACCTGATTTACGTAAAAACCCGCTTCGGCGGGTTTTTGCTTTTGGAGGGGCAGAAAGATGAATGACTGT
CCACGACGCTATACCCAAAAGAAAAAGCTTGAGATCCTTTTTTTCTGCGCGTAATCTGCTGCTTGCAAAC
AAAAAAACCACCGCTACCAGCGGTGGTTTGTTTGCCGGATCAAGAGCTACCAACTCTTTTTCCGAAGGTA
ACTGGCTTCAGCAGAGCGCAGATACCAAATACTGTTCTTCTAGTGTAGCCGTAGTTAGGCCACCACTTCA
AGAACTCTGTAGCACCGCCTACATACCTCGCTCTGCTAATCCTGTTACCAGTGGCTGCTGCCAGTGGCGA
TAAGTCGTGTCTTACCGGGTTGGACTCAAGACGATAGTTACCGGATAAGGCGCAGCGGTCGGGCTGAACG
GGGGGTTCGTGCACACAGCCCAGCTTGGAGCGAACGACCTACACCGAACTGAGATACCTACAGCGTGAGC
TATGAGAAAGCGCCACGCTTCCCGAAGGGAGAAAGGCGGACAGGTATCCGGTAAGCGGCAGGGTCGGAAC
AGGAGAGCGCACGAGGGAGCTTCCAGGGGGAAACGCCTGGTATCTTTATAGTCCTGTCGGGTTTCGCCAC
CTCTGACTTGAGCGTCGATTTTTGTGATGCTCGTCAGGGGGGCGGAGCCTATGGAAATTGATCGGGCACG
TAAGAGGTTCCAACTTTCACCATAATGAAATAAGATCACTACCGGGCGTATTTTTTGAGTTATCGAGATT
TTCAGGAGCTAAGGAAGCTAAAATGGAGAAAAAAATCACTGGATATACCACCGTTGATATATCCCAATGG
CATCGTAAAGAACATTTTGAGGCATTTCAGTCAGTTGCTCAATGTACCTATAACCAGACCGTTCAGCTGG
ATATTACGGCCTTTTTAAAGACCGTAAAGAAAAATAAGCACAAGTTTTATCCGGCCTTTATTCACATTCT
TGCCCGCCTGATGAATGCTCATCCGGAATTTCGTATGGCAATGAAAGACGGTGAGCTGGTGATATGGGAT
AGTGTTCACCCTTGTTACACCGTTTTCCATGAGCAAACTGAAACGTTTTCATCGCTCTGGAGTGAATACC
ACGACGATTTCCGGCAGTTTCTACACATATATTCGCAAGATGTGGCGTGTTACGGTGAAAACCTGGCCTA
TTTCCCTAAAGGGTTTATTGAGAATATGTTTTTCGTTTCAGCCAATCCCTGGGTGAGTTTCACCAGTTTT
GATTTAAACGTGGCCAATATGGACAACTTCTTCGCCCCCGTTTTCACCATGGGCAAATATTATACGCAAG
GCGACAAGGTGCTGATGCCGCTGGCGATTCAGGTTCATCATGCCGTTTGTGATGGCTTCCATGTCGGCAG
AATGCTTAATGAATTACAACAGTACTGCGATGAGTGGCAGGGCGGGGCGTAATTTGATATCGAGCTCGCT
TGGACTCCTGTTGATAGATCCAGTAATGACCTCAGAACTCCATCTGGATTTGTTCAGAACGCTCGGTTGC
CGCCGGGCGTTTTTTATTGGTCATC
Features (pLannotate 1.2.2; 8 found; start..end, strand, type, name):
     20..38      +  promoter       T7 promoter: promoter for bacteriophage T7 RNA polymerase
     39..63      +  protein_bind   lac operator: The lac repressor binds to the lac operator to inhibit transcription in E. coli. This inhibition can be relieved by adding lactose or isopropyl-β-D-thiogalactopyranoside (IPTG). lac repressor encoded by lacI
     78..100     +  RBS            RBS: efficient ribosome binding site from bacteriophage T7 gene 10 (Olins and Rangwala, 1989)
    108..773     +  CDS            VME1_SARS2: Experimental evidence at protein level: Swiss-Prot protein existence level 1. Component of the viral envelope that plays a central role in virus morphogenesis and assembly via its interactions with other viral proteins (By similarity). Regulates the localization of S protein at cis-Golgi, the place of virus budding (PubMed:33229438). May act by binding cytoplasmic c-terminus of S (PubMed:33229438). From Severe acute respiratory syndrome coronavirus 2 (2019-nCoV) (SARS-CoV-2).
    939..1527    +  rep_origin     ori: high-copy-number ColE1/pMB1/pBR322/pUC origin of replication
   1535..1632    +  promoter       cat promoter: promoter of the E. coli cat gene encoding chloramphenicol acetyltransferase
   1633..2289    +  CDS            cat: CAT_ECOLX - Experimental evidence at protein level: Swiss-Prot protein existence level 1. This enzyme is an effector of chloramphenicol resistance in bacteria. From Escherichia coli. This protein is used as a marker in many commonly used cloning vectors, such as pACYC184.
   2363..2397    +  terminator     lambda t0 terminator: minimal transcription terminator from phage lambda (Scholtissek and Grosse, 1987)
