[The description below was written by a language model from this plasmid's Addgene catalogue record and pLannotate feature annotations shown in this document.]
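Description:
pGBW-m4046776 is a compact (about 2.4 kb) bacterial expression plasmid for producing the SARS-CoV-2 membrane (M) glycoprotein in E. coli. It is built on a minimal synthetic backbone described as "ori-013 / cmR", which the feature table resolves as a high-copy ColE1/pUC-type origin of replication plus a chloramphenicol acetyltransferase (cat) gene driven by its own cat promoter. A lambda t0 terminator lies downstream of the marker. Selection is therefore by chloramphenicol, and the record lists the plasmid as high copy and propagated in DH5alpha.

The expression cassette follows the classic T7/lac layout. A T7 promoter is immediately followed by a lac operator, then the efficient ribosome binding site from phage T7 gene 10, then the wild-type M open reading frame of roughly 660 bp. Transcription requires T7 RNA polymerase, so expression needs a host that supplies it, and the lac operator allows repression by LacI and induction with IPTG. No lacI gene is annotated on the plasmid, so repressor would have to come from the host. The catalogue entry describes a C-terminal, TEV-cleavable StrepII tag carried on the backbone, which would allow affinity purification on Strep-Tactin resin and subsequent tag removal. These tag elements were not picked up as separate features in the annotation, though unannotated sequence follows the M coding region. No terminator is annotated directly after the insert.

M is the envelope component that drives coronavirus assembly through its interactions with other viral proteins. The construct is suited to recombinant production of tagged M protein for biochemical, structural or interaction studies.
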