Addgene plasmid #145734: pGBW-m4046776
Purpose: Bacterial Expression plasmid for SARS-CoV-2 M (membrane)
Depositing lab: Ginkgo Bioworks & Benjie Chen. Depositing organization: Ginkgo Bioworks.
Backbone
  Vector backbone: ori-013 - marker | cmR
  Backbone size w/o insert (bp): 1462
  Vector type: Bacterial Expression
Growth in bacteria
  Bacterial resistance: Chloramphenicol, 25 μg/mL
  Growth temperature: 30°C
  Growth strain: DH5alpha
  Copy number: High Copy
Gene/Insert
  Gene/Insert name: SARS-CoV-2 M (membrane) (alt names: membrane glycoprotein; M protein)
  Species: Escherichia coli str. K-12 substr. MG1655; Severe acute respiratory syndrome coronavirus 2
  Insert size (bp): 662
  Mutation: wt
  Entrez Gene: M (a.k.a. GU280_gp05)
  Promoter: Promoter | pT7 ; Operator | lacO ; RBS | T7_rbs ; Start Codon | ATG
  Tag / fusion protein: Cleavable TEV;StrepII (C terminal on backbone)
  Cloning method: Unknown
Resource information
  A portion of this plasmid was derived from a plasmid made by: GinkgoBioworks
Depositor comments: NCBI Reference Sequence: YP_009724393.1
How to cite: pGBW-m4046776 was a gift from Ginkgo Bioworks & Benjie Chen (Addgene plasmid # 145734 ; http://n2t.net/addgene:145734 ; RRID:Addgene_145734)
